>Addgene plasmid #135165 | CI-2 | addgene full sequence | sequence record 269500 | Addgene NGS Result
GTTGATACTCTATCGTTGATAGAGTTATTTTACCACTCCCTATCAGTGATAGAGAAAAGAATTCAAAAGA
TCTAAAGAGGAGAAAGGATCTATGACGACACAGGTCCCACCTTCCGCGTTGCTTCCGTTGAACCCGGAGC
AACTGGCACGCCTTCAGGCGGCCACGACCGATTTAACTCCCACCCAGCTTGCCTGGGTTTCTGGCTATTT
CTGGGGCGTACTCAATCAGCAGCCTGCTGCGCTTGCAGCGACGCCAGCGCCAGCCGCAGAAATGCCGGGT
ATAACTATTATCTCCGCCTCGCAAACCGGCAATGCGCGCCGGGTTGCTGAAGCATTACGTGATGATTTAT
TAGCAGCAAAACTGAACGTTAAGCTGGTGAACGCGGGCGACTATAAATTCAAACAAATCGCCAGCGAAAA
ACTGCTCATCGTAGTGACGTCAACGCAAGGGGAAGGGGAACCGCCGGAAGAAGCCGTCGCGCTGCATAAG
TTCCTGTTCTCCAAAAAAGCGCCAAAGCTGGAAAACACCGCGTTTGCCGTGTTTAGCCTCGGCGATAGCT
CTTATGAATTTTTCTGCCAGTCCGGGAAAGATTTCGACAGCAAGCTGGCGGAACTGGGTGGTGAACGCCT
GCTCGACCGTGTCGATGCCGACGTAGAATACCAGAAAGGAGGATCAGAATGGCGAAGGAAGATAGTAGAA
GTGTTGAAGGCAAGAGTACCAGTTGCCTCCCCAGCACAAGCTGCCGCGTCCGCTGCAGTGAACGAGCAGA
TACATACGTCTCCCTACACAAAAGAAGCTCCCTTAACAGCATCTCTAGCAGTGAATCAAAAAATAACAGG
TCGGGACTCGGAAAAAGACGTCCGTCACATAGAAATAGCGTATTTAGATAGCGGGATGCGTTACCAGCCG
GGTGACGCGCTGGGCGTCTGGTATCAGAACGATCCGGCACTGGTGAAAGAACTTGTCGAACTGCTGTGGC
TGAAAGGCGATGAACCTGTCACCGTCGAGGGCAAAACGTTGCCTCTGAACGAAGCGCTACAGTGGCACTT
CGAACTGACCGTCAACACCGCCAACATTGTTGAGAATTACGCCACGCTTACCCGCAGTGAAACACTGCTG
CCGCTGGTGGGCGATAAAGCGAAGTTACAGCATTACGCCGCGACGACGCCGATTGTCGACATGGTGCGTT
TCTCCCCGGCACAGCTTGATGCCGAAGCGCTAATTAATCTGCTGCGCCCGCTGACGCCGCGTCTGTATTC
CATCGCCTCCTCGCAGGCGGAAGTCGAGAACGAAGTACACGTCACCGTTGGTGTGGTGCGTTACGACGTG
GAAGGCCGCGCCCGTGCCGGTGGTGCCTCCAGCTTCCTCGCTGACCGCGTGGAAGAAGAGGGCGAAGTCC
GCGTATTTATCGAACATAACGATAACTTCCGCCTGCCAGCCAATCCAGAAACCCCGGTGATTATGATTGG
CCCAGGCACCGGTATTGCGCCGTTCCGCGCCTTTATGCAGCAACGCGCCGCCGACGAAGCGCCAGGTAAA
AACTGGCTGTTCTTTGGTAATCCGCACTTTACGGAAGACTTCCTGTACCAGGTGGAGTGGCAGCGCTACG
TCAAAGATGGCGTGCTGACACGTATCGATCTTGCCTGGTCGCGCGATCAAAAAGAAAAAGTTTACGTACA
AGACAAACTGCGCGAACAGGGCGCGGAGCTGTGGCGCTGGATCAATGATGGTGCCCACATTTATGTCTGC
GGCGACGCTAATCGCATGGCGAAAGACGTTGAGCAGGCACTTCTGGAAGTGATTGCCGAATTTGGTGGCA
TGGACACCGAAGCGGCGGATGAATTTTTAAGTGAGCTGCGCGTAGAGCGCCGTTATCAGCGAGATGTCTA
CTAACTCGAGTAAGGATCTCCAGGCATCAAATAAAACGAAAGGCTCAGTCGAAAGACTGGGCCTTTCGTT
TTATCTGTTGTTTGTCGGTGAACGCTCTCTACTAGAGTCACACTGGCTCACCTTCGGGTGGGCCTTTCTG
CGTTTATACCTAGGGATATATTCCGCTTCCTCGCTCACTGACTCGCTACGCTCGGTCGTTCGACTGCGGC
GAGCGGAAATGGCTTACGAACGGGGCGGAGATTTCCTGGAAGATGCCAGGAAGATACTTAACAGGGAAGT
GAGAGGGCCGCGGCAAAGCCGTTTTTCCATAGGCTCCGCCCCCCTGACAAGCATCACGAAATCTGACGCT
CAAATCAGTGGTGGCGAAACCCGACAGGACTATAAAGATACCAGGCGTTTCCCCCTGGCGGCTCCCTCGT
GCGCTCTCCTGTTCCTGCCTTTCGGTTTACCGGTGTCATTCCGCTGTTATGGCCGCGTTTGTCTCATTCC
ACGCCTGACACTCAGTTCCGGGTAGGCAGTTCGCTCCAAGCTGGACTGTATGCACGAACCCCCCGTTCAG
TCCGACAGCTGCGCCTTATCCGGTAACTATCGTCTTGAGTCCAACCCGGAAAGACATGCAAAAGCACAAC
TGGCAGCAGCCACTGGTAATTGATTTAGAGGAGTTAGTCTTGAAGTCATGCGCCGGTTAAGGCTAAACTG
AAAGGACAAGTTTTGGTGACTGCGCTCCTCCAAGCCAGTTACCTCGGTTCAAAGAGTTGGTAGCTCAGAG
AACCTTCGAAAAACCGCCCTGCAAGGCGGTTTTTTCGTTTTCAGAGCAAGAGATTACGCGCAGACCAAAA
CGATCTCAAGAAGATCATCTTATTAATCAGATAAAATATTTCTAGATTTCAGTGCAATTTATCTCTTCAA
ATGTAGCACCTGAAGTCAGCCCCATACGATATAAGTTGTTACTAGTGCTTGGATTCTCACCAATAAAAAA
CGCCCGGCGGCAACCGAGCGTTCTGAACAAATCCAGATGGAGTTCTGAGGTCATTACTGGATCTATCAAC
AGGAGTCCAAGCGAGCTCGATATCAAATTACGCCCCGCCCTGCCACTCATCGCAGTACTACTAGTGCTTG
GATTCTCACCAATAAAAAACGCCCGGCGGCAACCGAGCGTTCTGAACAAATCCAGATGGAGTTCTGAGGT
CATTACTGGATCTATCAACAGGAGTCCAAGCGAGCTCTCGAACCCCAGAGTCCCGCTTATTTGCCGACTA
CCTTGGTGATCTCGCCTTTCACGTAGTGGACAAATTCTTCCAACTGATCTGCGCGCGAGGCCAAGCGATC
TTCTTCTTGTCCAAGATAAGCCTGTCTAGCTTCAAGTATGACGGGCTGATACTGGGCCGGCAGGCGCTCC
ATTGCCCAGTCGGCAGCGACATCCTTCGGCGCGATTTTGCCGGTTACTGCGCTGTACCAAATGCGGGACA
ACGTAAGCACTACATTTCGCTCATCGCCAGCCCAGTCGGGCGGCGAGTTCCATAGCGTTAAGGTTTCATT
TAGCGCCTCAAATAGATCCTGTTCAGGAACCGGATCAAAGAGTTCCTCCGCCGCTGGACCTACCAAGGCA
ACGCTATGTTCTCTTGCTTTTGTCAGCAAGATAGCCAGATCAATGTCGATCGTGGCTGGCTCGAAGATAC
CTGCAAGAATGTCATTGCGCTGCCATTCTCCAAATTGCAGTTCGCGCTTAGCTGGATAACGCCACGGAAT
GATGTCGTCGTGCACAACAATGGTGACTTCTACAGCGCGGAGAATCTCGCTCTCTCCAGGGGAAGCCGAA
GTTTCCAAAAGGTCGTTGATCAAAGCTCGCCGCGTTGTTTCATCAAGCCTTACGGTCACCGTAACTAGCA
AATCAATATCACTGTGTGGCTTCAGGCCGCCATCCACTGCGGAGCCGTACAAATGTACGGCCAGCAACGT
CGGTTCGAGATGGCGCTCGATGGCGCCAACTACCTCTGATAGTTGAGTCGATACTTCGGTGATCACCGCT
TCCCTCATAATGTTTAACTTTGTTTTAGGGCGACTGCCCTGCTGCGTAACATCGTTGCTGCTCCATAACA
TCAAACATCGACCCATGGCGTAACGCGCTTGCTGCTTGGATGCCCGAGGCATAGACTGTACCCCAAAAAA
ACAGTCATAGCAAGCCATGAAAACCGCCACTGCACCGTTACCACCGCTGCGTTCGGTCAAGGTTCTGGAC
CAGTTGCGTGAGCGCATGCGAAACGATCCTCATCCTGTCTCTTGATCAGATCTTGATCCCCTGCGCCATC
AGATCCTTGGCGGCAAGAAAGCCATCCAGTTTACTTTGCAGGGCTTCCCAACCTTACCAGAGGGCGCCCC
AGCTGGCAATTCCGACGTCGACGTCTTAAGACCCACTTTCACATTTAAGTTGTTTTTCTAATCCGCATAT
GATCAATTCAAGGCCGAATAAGAAGGCTGGCTCTGCACCTTGGTGATCAAATAATTCGATAGCTTGTCGT
AATAATGGCGGCATACTATCAGTAGTAGGTGTTTCCCTTTCTTCTTTAGCGACTTGATGCTCTTGATCTT
CCAATACGCAACCTAAAGTAAAATGCCCCACAGCGCTGAGTGCATATAATGCATTCTCTAGTGAAAAACC
TTGTTGGCATAAAAAGGCTAATTGATTTTCGAGAGTTTCATACTGTTTTTCTGTAGGCCGTGTACCTAAA
TGTACTTTTGCTCCATCGCGATGACTTAGTAAAGCACATCTAAAACTTTTAGCGTTATTACGTAAAAAAT
CTTGCCAGCTTTCCCCTTCTAAAGGGCAAAAGTGAGTATGGTGCCTATCTAACATCTCAATGGCTAAGGC
GTCGAGCAAAGCCCGCTTATTTTTTACATGCCAATACAATGTAGGCTGCTCTACACCTAGCTTCTGGGCG
AGTTTACGGGTTGTTAAACCTTCGATTCCGACCTCATTAAGCAGCTCTAATGCGCTGTTAATCACTTTAC
TTTTATCTAATCTAGACATCATTAATTCCTAATTTTT
Features (pLannotate 1.2.2; 14 found; start..end, strand, type, name):
      1..56      +  promoter       tetR/tetA promoters: tetR; overlapping promoters for bacterial tetR and tetA
     92..1891    +  CDS            cysJ: CYSJ_ECOLI - Experimental evidence at protein level: Swiss-Prot protein existence level 1. Component of the sulfite reductase complex that catalyzes the 6-electron reduction of sulfite to sulfide. This is one of several activities required for the biosynthesis of L-cysteine from sulfate. The flavoprotein component catalyzes the electron flow from NADPH -> FAD -> FMN to the hemoprotein component. From Escherichia coli (strain K12).
   1918..1989    +  terminator     rrnB T1 terminator: transcription terminator T1 from the E. coli rrnB gene
   2005..2032    +  terminator     T7Te terminator: phage T7 early transcription terminator
   2051..2106    -  rep_origin     RSF ori (fragment): Plasmids containing the RSF 1030 origin of replication can be propagated in E. coli cells that contain additional plasmids with compatible origins.
   2194..2739    -  rep_origin     p15A ori: Plasmids containing the medium-copy-number p15A origin of replication can be propagated in E. coli cells that contain a second plasmid with the ColE1 origin.
   2853..2947    -  terminator     lambda t0 terminator: transcription terminator from phage lambda
   2968..2999    -  CDS            CmR (fragment): chloramphenicol acetyltransferase; cat; confers resistance to chloramphenicol
   3012..3106    -  terminator     lambda t0 terminator: transcription terminator from phage lambda
   3137..3928    -  CDS            SmR: aminoglycoside adenylyltransferase (Murphy, 1985); aadA; confers resistance to spectinomycin and streptomycin
   3935..3991    -  CDS            GmR (fragment): gentamycin acetyltransferase; aacC1; confers resistance to gentamycin
   4077..4151    +  CDS            int (fragment): INT2_ECOLX - Protein inferred from homology: Swiss-Prot protein existence level 3. Putative integrase believed to be involved in the insertion of antibiotic resistance genes into plasmids and transposons. From Escherichia coli.
   4179..4283    -  CDS            tnpA (fragment): TN5P_ECOLX - Also known as tnp. Experimental evidence at protein level: Swiss-Prot protein existence level 1. Mediates transposition of transposon Tn5 by a 'cut and paste' mechanism. First, the monomeric transposase binds the 19 bp inverted DNA repeats flanking the transposon. Then, dimerization of the DNA- bound transposase creates a synaptic DNA complex. After nicking of the first DNA strand, excision of the transposon proceeds through a series of intermediates. The transposase then mediates the insertion of the transposon at a new site by strand transfer. The activity of the wild- type tran
   4296..4919    -  CDS            TetR: tetracycline repressor TetR; tetR from transposon Tn10; TetR binds to the tetracycline operator tetO to inhibit transcription. This inhibition can be relieved by adding tetracycline or doxycycline.
