[The description below was written by a language model from this plasmid's Addgene catalogue record and pLannotate feature annotations shown in this document.]
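Description:
CI-2 is a bacterial synthetic-biology plasmid of about 4.9 kb, built on the pH9 backbone and propagated in E. coli. It replicates from a p15A origin, which the record lists as low copy and which is compatible with ColE1-type plasmids. Selection is by spectinomycin through an aadA (SmR) aminoglycoside adenylyltransferase gene. The annotation also picks up short fragments of an RSF origin, chloramphenicol and gentamicin resistance genes, an integrase and Tn5 transposase. These appear to be non-functional remnants of the backbone's construction history rather than working parts.

The payload is a roughly 1.8 kb synthetic insert described as the cysJ-infA overlapping region, functional variant 2. It was introduced by Gibson assembly downstream of the tetR/tetA (TetO) promoter region and is followed by tandem rrnB T1 and T7Te terminators. The feature table recognises the insert only as cysJ, the flavoprotein component of E. coli sulfite reductase needed for cysteine biosynthesis. It does not annotate infA separately, and the record does not give the position or reading frame of the infA sequence within the insert. That gap fits the catalogue description of a sequence-entangled design in which one coding sequence is embedded within another. A divergently oriented TetR gene encodes the repressor that binds tetO, so expression of the insert is held off until a tetracycline-class inducer is added.

According to the associated publication title, the plasmid belongs to work on synthetic sequence entanglement as a means of improving the stability and containment of genetic information in cells. CI-2 serves as an inducible expression construct for one functional cysJ-infA overlap variant.
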