Addgene plasmid #135165: CI-2
Purpose: Expressing cysJ-infA functional variant 2
Depositing lab: Harris Wang. Depositing organization: Columbia University. Publication: Synthetic sequence entanglement augments stability and containment of genetic information in cells. Blazejewski T, Ho HI, Wang HH. Science. 2019 Aug 9;365(6453):595-598. doi: 10.1126/science.aav5477. PubMed 31395784.
Backbone
  Vector backbone: pH9
  Backbone size w/o insert (bp): 3100
  Total vector size (bp): 4900
  Vector type: Synthetic Biology
Growth in bacteria
  Bacterial resistance: Spectinomycin, 50 μg/mL
  Growth temperature: 37°C
  Growth strain: DH5alpha
  Copy number: Low Copy
Gene/Insert
  Gene/Insert name: CysJ-infA overlapping region in CI-2
  Species: Synthetic
  Insert size (bp): 1800
  Promoter: TetO
  Cloning method: Gibson Cloning
  Sequencing primers: 5′ ACCTCATTAAGCAGCTCTAATGCGCTG; 3′ TGTGACTCTAGTAGAGAGCGTTCAC
Terms and licenses: Academic/Nonprofit Terms; Industry Terms: Not Available to Industry
How to cite: CI-2 was a gift from Harris Wang (Addgene plasmid # 135165 ; http://n2t.net/addgene:135165 ; RRID:Addgene_135165)
