>Addgene plasmid #135165 | CI-2 | depositor partial sequence | sequence record 271280 | CysJ-infA overlapping region in CI-2
ATTTCGACAGCAAGCTGGCGGAACTGGGTGGTGAACGCCTGCTCGACCGTGTCGATGCCGACGTAGAATA
CCAGAAAGGAGGATCAGAATGGCGAAGGAAGATAGTAGAAGTGTTGAAGGCAAGAGTACCAGTTGCCTCC
CCAGCACAAGCTGCCGCGTCCGCTGCAGTGAACGAGCAGATACATACGTCTCCCTACACAAAAGAAGCTC
CCTTAACAGCATCTCTAGCAGTGAATCAAAAAATAACAGGTCGGGACTCGGAAAAAGACGTCCGTCACAT
AGAAATAGCGTATTTAGATAGCGGGATGCGTTACCAGCCGGGTGACGCGCTGGGCGTCTGGTATCAGAAC
GATCCGGCACTGGTGAAAGAA
